>Addgene plasmid #185223 | pST_pvLEA22mer_mutant_23 (pBS0719) | addgene full sequence | sequence record 366856 | Addgene NGS Result
ATCGGGAGATCTCCCGATCCCCTATGGTGCACTCTCAGTACAATCTGCTCTGATGCCGCATAGTTAAGCC
AGTATCTGCTCCCTGCTTGTGTGTTGGAGGTCGCTGAGTAGTGCGCGAGCAAAATTTAAGCTACAACAAG
GCAAGGCTTGACCGACAATTGCATGAAGAATCTGCTTAGGGTTAGGCGTTTTGCGCTGCTTCGCGATGTA
CGGGCCAGATATACGCGTTGACATTGATTATTGACTAGTTATTAATAGTAATCAATTACGGGGTCATTAG
TTCATAGCCCATATATGGAGTTCCGCGTTACATAACTTACGGTAAATGGCCCGCCTGGCTGACCGCCCAA
CGACCCCCGCCCATTGACGTCAATAATGACGTATGTTCCCATAGTAACGCCAATAGGGACTTTCCATTGA
CGTCAATGGGTGGAGTATTTACGGTAAACTGCCCACTTGGCAGTACATCAAGTGTATCATATGCCAAGTA
CGCCCCCTATTGACGTCAATGACGGTAAATGGCCCGCCTGGCATTATGCCCAGTACATGACCTTATGGGA
CTTTCCTACTTGGCAGTACATCTACGTATTAGTCATCGCTATTACCATGGTGATGCGGTTTTGGCAGTAC
ATCAATGGGCGTGGATAGCGGTTTGACTCACGGGGATTTCCAAGTCTCCACCCCATTGACGTCAATGGGA
GTTTGTTTTGGCACCAAAATCAACGGGACTTTCCAAAATGTCGTAACAACTCCGCCCCATTGACGCAAAT
GGGCGGTAGGCGTGTACGGTGGGAGGTCTATATAAGCAGAGCTCTCTGGCTAACTAGAGAACCCACTGCT
TACTGGCTTATCGAAATTAATACGACTCACTATAGGGAGACCCAAGCTGGCTAGCCACCATGGCCAAGAT
GGGAACCAAGGAGAAGGCAGGAAACGCAAAGATGGGCACCAAGGAGAAAGCCGGGAACTGATGAATTGCC
AATTGAAATTTGACGGCCTATGTCACTGAAACTATCCAAACACCCCATGTCGATACTGAACGTATCGACG
CATACCTCCTTCCTTGAAAACGCACAATCATACAACTGGGCACATAATGCGTACGCCCATCTAGTACACC
CATCTCTGTAGGTCCAGTTCAAGAGCTGGAAGAGCACCCTCCACTTAGACGTGCCGTAAGATAGAGGTTA
GTGAGAATAGCCATCCAATATGAGCGTTGATAGCTAGACGAGGATAAGGCAGTGATAGAAGGGGCACCAA
GCTTCATTCGCACCCGCTGATCAGCCTCGACTGTGCCTTCTAGTTGCCAGCCATCTGTTGTTTGCCCCTC
CCCCGTGCCTTCCTTGACCCTGGAAGGTGCCACTCCCACTGTCCTTTCCTAATAAAATGAGGAAATTGCA
TCGCATTGTCTGAGTAGGTGTCATTCTATTCTGGGGGGTGGGGTGGGGCAGGACAGCAAGGGGGAGGATT
GGGAAGACAATAGCAGGCATGCTGGGGATGCGGTGGGCTCTATGGCTTCTGAGGCGGAAAGAACCAGCTG
GGGCTCTAGGGGGTATCCCC
[124 nt withheld, positions 1561-1684]
C
[91 nt withheld, positions 1686-1776]
A
[49 nt withheld, positions 1778-1826]
CCTTTGACGTTGGAGTCCACGTTCTTT
[37 nt withheld, positions 1854-1890]
ACCCTATCTCGGTCTATTCTTTTGATTTATAAGGGATTTTGCCGATTTCGGCCTATTGGTTAAAAAATGA
GCTGATTTAACAAAAATTTAACGCGAATTAATTCTGTGGAATGTGTGTCAGTTAGGGTGTGGAAAGTCCC
CAGGCTCCCCAGCAGGCAGAAGTATGCAAAGCATGCATCTCAATTAGTCAGCAACCAGGTGTGGAAAGTC
CCCAGGCTCCCCAGCAGGCAGAAGTATGCAAAGCATGCATCTCAATTAGTCAGCAACCATAGTCCCGCCC
CTAACTCCGCCCATCCCGCCCCTAACTCCGCCCAGTTCCGCCCATTCTCCGCCCCATGGCTGACTAATTT
TTTTTATTTATGCAGAGGCCGAGGCCGCCTCTGCCTCTGAGCTATTCCAGAAGTAGTGAGGAGGCTTTTT
TGGAGGCCTAGGCTTTTGCAAAAAGCTCCCGGGAGCTTGTATATCCATTTTCGGATCTGATCAGCACGTG
TTGACAATTAATCATCGGCATAGTATATCGGCATAGTATAATACGACAAGGTGAGGAACTAAACCATGGC
CAAGTTGACCAGTGCCGTTCCGGTGCTCACCGCGCGCGACGTCGCCGGAGCGGTCGAGTTCTGGACCGAC
CGGCTCGGGTTCTCCCGGGACTTCGTGGAGGACGACTTCGCCGGTGTGGTCCGGGACGACGTGACCCTGT
TCATCAGCGCGGTCCAGGACCAGGTGGTGCCGGACAACACCCTGGCCTGGGTGTGGGTGCGCGGCCTGGA
CGAGCTGTACGCCGAGTGGTCGGAGGTCGTGTCCACGAACTTCCGGGACGCCTCCGGGCCGGCCATGACC
GAGATCGGCGAGCAGCCGTGGGGGCGGGAGTTCGCCCTGCGCGACCCGGCCGGCAACTGCGTGCACTTCG
TGGCCGAGGAGCAGGACTGACACGTGCTACGAGATTTCGATTCCACCGCCGCCTTCTATGAAAGGTTGGG
CTTCGGAATCGTTTTCCGGGACGCCGGCTGGATGATCCTCCAGCGCGGGGATCTCATGCTGGAGTTCTTC
GCCCACCCCAACTTGTTTATTGCAGCTTATAATGGTTACAAATAAAGCAATAGCATCACAAATTTCACAA
ATAAAGCATTTTTTTCACTGCATTCTAGTTGTGGTTTGTCCAAACTCATCAATGTATCTTATCATGTCTG
TATACCGTCGACCTCTAGCTAGAGCTTGGCGTAATCATGGTCATAGCTGTTTCCTGTGTGAAATTGTTAT
CCGCTCACAATTCCACACAACATACGAGCCGGAAGCATAAAGTGTAAAGCCTGGGGTGCCTAATGAGTGA
GCTAACTTACATTAATTGCGTTGCGCTCACTGCCCGCTTTCCAGTCGGGAAACCTGTCGTGCCAGCTGCA
TTAATGAATCGGCCAACGCGCGGGGAGAGGCGGTTTGCGTATTGGGCGCTCTTCCGCTTCCTCGCTCACT
GACTCGCTGCGCTCGGTCGTTCGGCTGCGGCGAGCGGTATCAGCTCACTCAAAGGCGGTAATACGGTTAT
CCACAGAATCAGGGGATAACGCAGGAAAGAACATGTGAGCAAAAGGCCAGCAAAAGGCCAGGAACCGTAA
AAAGGCCGCGTTGCTGGCGTTTTTCCATAGGCTCCGCCCCCCTGACGAGCATCACAAAAATCGACGCTCA
AGTCAGAGGTGGCGAAACCCGACAGGACTATAAAGATACCAGGCGTTTCCCCCTGGAAGCTCCCTCGTGC
GCTCTCCTGTTCCGACCCTGCCGCTTACCGGATACCTGTCCGCCTTTCTCCCTTCGGGAAGCGTGGCGCT
TTCTCATAGCTCACGCTGTAGGTATCTCAGTTCGGTGTAGGTCGTTCGCTCCAAGCTGGGCTGTGTGCAC
GAACCCCCCGTTCAGCCCGACCGCTGCGCCTTATCCGGTAACTATCGTCTTGAGTCCAACCCGGTAAGAC
ACGACTTATCGCCACTGGCAGCAGCCACTGGTAACAGGATTAGCAGAGCGAGGTATGTAGGCGGTGCTAC
AGAGTTCTTGAAGTGGTGGCCTAACTACGGCTACACTAGAAGAACAGTATTTGGTATCTGCGCTCTGCTG
AAGCCAGTTACCTTCGGAAAAAGAGTTGGTAGCTCTTGATCCGGCAAACAAACCACCGCTGGTAGCGGTG
GTTTTTTTGTTTGCAAGCAGCAGATTACGCGCAGAAAAAAAGGATCTCAAGAAGATCCTTTGATCTTTTC
TACGGGGTCTGACGCTCAGTGGAACGAAAACTCACGTTAAGGGATTTTGGTCATGAGATTATCAAAAAGG
ATCTTCACCTAGATCCTTTTAAATTAAAAATGAAGTTTTAAATCAATCTAAAGTATATATGAGTAAACTT
GGTCTGACAGTTACCAATGCTTAATCAGTGAGGCACCTATCTCAGCGATCTGTCTATTTCGTTCATCCAT
AGTTGCCTGACTCCCCGTCGTGTAGATAACTACGATACGGGAGGGCTTACCATCTGGCCCCAGTGCTGCA
ATGATACCGCGAGACCCACGCTCACCGGCTCCAGATTTATCAGCAATAAACCAGCCAGCCGGAAGGGCCG
AGCGCAGAAGTGGTCCTGCAACTTTATCCGCCTCCATCCAGTCTATTAATTGTTGCCGGGAAGCTAGAGT
AAGTAGTTCGCCAGTTAATAGTTTGCGCAACGTTGTTGCCATTGCTACAGGCATCGTGGTGTCACGCTCG
TCGTTTGGTATGGCTTCATTCAGCTCCGGTTCCCAACGATCAAGGCGAGTTACATGATCCCCCATGTTGT
GCAAAAAAGCGGTTAGCTCCTTCGGTCCTCCGATCGTTGTCAGAAGTAAGTTGGCCGCAGTGTTATCACT
CATGGTTATGGCAGCACTGCATAATTCTCTTACTGTCATGCCATCCGTAAGATGCTTTTCTGTGACTGGT
GAGTACTCAACCAAGTCATTCTGAGAATAGTGTATGCGGCGACCGAGTTGCTCTTGCCCGGCGTCAATAC
GGGATAATACCGCGCCACATAGCAGAACTTTAAAAGTGCTCATCATTGGAAAACGTTCTTCGGGGCGAAA
ACTCTCAAGGATCTTACCGCTGTTGAGATCCAGTTCGATGTAACCCACTCGTGCACCCAACTGATCTTCA
GCATCTTTTACTTTCACCAGCGTTTCTGGGTGAGCAAAAACAGGAAGGCAAAATGCCGCAAAAAAGGGAA
TAAGGGCGACACGGAAATGTTGAATACTCATACTCTTCCTTTTTCAATATTATTGAAGCATTTATCAGGG
TTATTGTCTCATGAGCGGATACATATTTGAATGTATTTAGAAAAATAAACAAATAGGGGTTCCGCGCACA
TTTCCCCGAAAAGTGCCACCTGACGTCGACGG
Features (pLannotate 1.2.2; 20 found; start..end, strand, type, name):
     23..75      -  misc_feature   bom (fragment): basis of mobility region from pBR322
    230..609     +  enhancer       CMV enhancer: human cytomegalovirus immediate early enhancer
    610..813     +  promoter       CMV promoter: human cytomegalovirus (CMV) immediate early promoter
    809..842     +  LTR            5' LTR (truncated) (fragment): truncated 5' long terminal repeat (LTR) from HIV-1
    858..876     +  promoter       T7 promoter: promoter for bacteriophage T7 RNA polymerase
   1291..1515    +  polyA_signal   bGH poly(A) signal: bovine growth hormone polyadenylation signal
   1519..1540    +  promoter       SV40 promoter (fragment): SV40 enhancer and early promoter
   1561..1989    +  rep_origin     f1 ori (sequence partly withheld): f1 bacteriophage origin of replication; arrow indicates direction of (+) strand synthesis
   2003..2332    +  promoter       SV40 promoter: SV40 enhancer and early promoter
   2380..2427    +  promoter       EM7 promoter: synthetic bacterial promoter&nbsp
   2446..2820    +  CDS            BleoR: antibiotic-binding protein; Sh ble from Streptoalloteichus hindustanus; confers resistance to bleomycin, phleomycin, and Zeocin™
   2830..2955    +  CDS            ble (fragment): BLE_KLEPN - Experimental evidence at protein level: Swiss-Prot protein existence level 1. Binding protein with a strong affinity to the bleomycin family of antibiotics. Binds to CL990; an antimitotic-antibiotic compound. From Klebsiella pneumoniae.
   2950..3071    +  polyA_signal   SV40 poly(A) signal: SV40 polyadenylation signal
   3144..3160    -  protein_bind   lac operator: The lac repressor binds to the lac operator to inhibit transcription in E. coli. This inhibition can be relieved by adding lactose or isopropyl-β-D-thiogalactopyranoside (IPTG). lac repressor encoded by lacI
   3168..3198    -  promoter       lac promoter: promoter for the E. coli lac operon
   3213..3234    -  protein_bind   CAP binding site: CAP binding activates transcription in the presence of cAMP. E. coli catabolite activator protein
   3247..3339    -  CDS            lacI (fragment): lac repressor; lacI; The lac repressor binds to the lac operator to inhibit transcription in E. coli. This inhibition can be relieved by adding lactose or isopropyl-β-D-thiogalactopyranoside (IPTG).
   3522..4110    -  rep_origin     ori: high-copy-number ColE1/pMB1/pBR322/pUC origin of replication
   4281..5141    -  CDS            AmpR: β-lactamase; bla; confers resistance to ampicillin, carbenicillin, and related antibiotics
   5142..5246    -  promoter       AmpR promoter: bla
