[The description below was written by a language model from this plasmid's Addgene catalogue record and pLannotate feature annotations shown in this document.]
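Description:
pST_pvLEA22mer_mutant_23 (pBS0719) is a 5,282-nt mammalian expression plasmid built on a backbone recorded as YK 02. It carries a 372-bp insert encoding pvLEA22mer_mutant_23, a variant of a late embryogenesis abundant (LEA)-derived sequence from the sleeping chironomid Polypedilum vanderplanki, an extremotolerant insect. The insert was introduced by Gibson cloning. The feature table does not annotate the insert itself, but there is an unannotated gap between the T7 promoter and the bGH polyadenylation signal that is consistent with its position. There it would be transcribed from the upstream human CMV immediate-early enhancer and promoter and terminated by the bGH poly(A) signal. The T7 promoter just upstream could also allow in vitro transcription. No epitope tags, reporters or secretion signals are annotated, and the record does not state whether any are fused to the insert.

In E. coli the plasmid is maintained at high copy through a ColE1/pUC-type origin and selected with ampicillin via the bla gene and its native promoter. An f1 origin is also present. A second cassette places the Sh ble gene (bleomycin/phleomycin/Zeocin resistance) under tandem SV40 early and bacterial EM7 promoters with an SV40 poly(A) signal, which would permit selection in mammalian cells as well as in bacteria. The short hits to an HIV-1 LTR, bom, lacI and a Klebsiella ble gene are fragments, most likely backbone remnants or annotation overlaps rather than functional elements.

The depositor describes the construct as one of the top performers in an apoptosis assay in human cells, where its expression protected against apoptosis. This work was part of a study of natural and designed proteins inspired by extremotolerant organisms. The empty pSecTag2 B vector is named as the negative control for that assay.
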