Addgene plasmid #185223: pST_pvLEA22mer_mutant_23 (pBS0719)
Purpose: For the mammalian expression of the sleeping chironomid protein pvLEA22mer_mutant_23. This is one of the top performing targets in our apoptosis assay (it protected from apoptosis).
Depositing lab: Pamela Silver. Depositing organization: Harvard Medical School. Publication: Natural and Designed Proteins Inspired by Extremotolerant Organisms Can Form Condensates and Attenuate Apoptosis in Human Cells. Veling MT, Nguyen DT, Thadani NN, Oster ME, Rollins NJ, Brock KP, Bethel NP, Lim S, Baker D, Way JC, Marks DS, Chang RL, Silver PA. ACS Synth Biol. 2022 Mar 18;11(3):1292-1302. doi: 10.1021/acssynbio.1c00572. Epub 2022 Feb 18. PubMed 35176859.
Backbone
  Vector backbone: YK 02
  Vector type: Mammalian Expression
Growth in bacteria
  Bacterial resistance: Ampicillin, 100 μg/mL
  Growth temperature: 37°C
  Growth strain: DH5alpha
  Copy number: High Copy
Gene/Insert
  Gene/Insert name: pvLEA22mer_mutant_23
  Species: P. vanderplanki
  Insert size (bp): 372
  Cloning method: Gibson Cloning
Terms and licenses: Academic/Nonprofit Terms; Industry Terms: Not Available to Industry
Depositor comments: This is one of the top performing targets in our apoptosis assay (it protected from apoptosis). See supplemental table 2 in our paper to see its performance in our assay. The negative control for this assay is pSecTag2 B which can be obtained from Thermo here https://www.thermofisher.com/order/catalog/product/V90020
How to cite: pST_pvLEA22mer_mutant_23 (pBS0719) was a gift from Pamela Silver (Addgene plasmid # 185223 ; http://n2t.net/addgene:185223 ; RRID:Addgene_185223)
